>Addgene plasmid #192767 | Ppst93-MCRaeo-NG mcrBDGA | addgene full sequence | sequence record 379174 | Addgene NGS Result
CTGGTAATATCCTTCCTTCTTTCCTGCATACTTCAAAAATCCAAGGTTTTTTAAGTTATCGAGATAAGAA
TTACTAGATGAATTCGCGCCCGGTTCTAGATTTATTCATAAAATAGGAACTAAAATACCAAAATAGAAAC
ATTTATATACATTTGATGTGTAGGGTATACCATAAACCTGGGAGGTGTCTCATATGGTTAAATACGAAGA
TAAAATTAACCTTTACGATGCAAAAGGAAACCTTGCAGAAGAAAACGTTCCACTTGAAGCAATTTCACCA
TTATACAATCCAGTTGTTAAAGATATGGTTAAATCAATTAAAAGAACAGTTGCAGTTAACCTTGCAGGAA
TTGAAGCAACACTTAAAGCAGGAACTATTGGAGGAAAAGCATGTAGAGTTCCAGGAAGAACTCTTGATTT
ACCAATTGTTGATGAAGCAGAAGCAATTATGGATAAAGTTGAAAAAATTCTTAAAATTTCAGAAGATGAT
GATACAAATATTAGAACTATTAATGGAGGAAAACAAGCAGTTGTTCAGGTTCCATCAAAAAGACTTGATA
TTGCAGCAGAATACTCAGTTTCAATGTTATCAACAGGAATGGCACTTAAAGAAGCAATTATTGATACATT
TGATGTTGATATGTTTGATGGATCAACTGTTCACGCAGCAATTGTTGGAAGATATCCACAAGTTATGGAT
TACATGGGAGGAAATATTGCATCATTATTAGGAGCACCATCAAATATGGAAGGATTAGGATACGCACTTA
GAAACATTATGGTTAACCACTACGTTGCAACAACAAAGAAAAATCTTATGAACGCAGTTGCATTTTCATC
AATTATGGAACAAACTGCAATGTTTGAAATGGGAGATGCAATTGGATCATTTGAAAGAATGCACTTATTA
GGACTTGGATACCAGGGACTTAACGCAGATAACATTGTTATTGATTTAGTTAAAGCAAATGCATCAGGAA
CAGTTGGAACTGTTGTTGCATCAGTTGTTGAAAGAGCACTTGAAGATAAAGTTATTGCAGAAGATAAAAC
AATGAACTCAGGATTTACTATGTACAAACCAGTTGATGTTGCAAAATGGAATGCATACGCAGCAGCAGGA
TTAGTTGCAGCATCAATTGTTAATTGTGGAGCAGCAAGAGCAGCACAAAATGTTGCATCAACAATTCTTT
ACTACAACGATATTCTTGAATATGAAACAGGATTACCAGGAACTGATTACGGAAGATCAGAAGGAACTGC
AGTTGGATTTTCATTTTTCTCACACTCAATTTATGGAGGCGGAGGACCAGGAATTTTTACAGGAAATCAC
GTTGTTACTAGACACTCAAAAGGATTTGCAATTCCACCAGTTACAGCAGCATTATGTGTTGATGCAGGAA
CACAGATGTTTTCACCAGAAAAAACTTCAGCATTAGTTGGAGCAGTTTACTCAGATATTCCAGAATTTAG
AGAACCACTTAAACACGTTATTGAAGGAGCAATTGAAATTAAAGATAAAATTTAAATTATCAATTGCTCA
TATATCTTTTATTCCCGGTATTTAACTTATTGGTAGGTAATATTATGATTGAAATTGAAGTTTTTCCACA
CAGATTTTTAAAAGCAGATACAACTGAAAAATTTCTTAACGATATTTACTCAATTGAAACTGTTGAAAGA
GTTATTGTTCACGGACAACCATTACCAAAAACTGTTTATTACGGACCAGCAAGAGGAACACCAGTTAATC
ACCCAGAAAGAAAAGAAGTTCTTGTTAACGGAGTTCCAGTTGAACTTACAGTTATGGCAGGAAGATTTTG
GATTCTTCTTGAAAACGATAACGAACTTAACAAAATTGAAGAAATTTGTAAATCATTATTTCCATATGGA
TACAATTTAAATGTTGGAAAATTTACTAGAGATTCACCAACAACTACAGATTACATGAAATACGGAGAAA
AACTTGTTAACTCAATGGATAGAAAAATGATTGGACTTACAGATCCAAGATCAAAATTTGCATCATCAGT
TAAAATGATTCCAAAAAACGAAAACGCAGAATGTGAACAGAATTAAATTAAAAGGTGATTCTATGGATTA
CAAAGATGATGATGATAAAGGCGCCAGCTGGTCACACCCACAATTTGAAAAAGGAGGTGGATCAGGAGGT
GGATCAGGAGGTTCAGCATGGTCACATCCTCAGTTTGAAAAATCAGCAATGGCATATACTCCACAATTTT
GTCCAGGATCAACAACTGTTGCACAGAATAGAAGAGATCACATGAATCCAGATGTTCAACTTGAAAAACT
TAGAGAAATTCCAGATGATGAAATTGTTAAAGTTATGGGACACAGACAGCCAGGAGAAGATTACAAAACA
GTTCACCCACCATTAGAAGAAATGGATATGCCAGAAGATTTTGTTAGAGATATTGTTGAACCAATGTCAG
GAGCAAAAGAAGGACACAGAATTAGATACATTCAATTTGCAGATTCAATGTACAATGCACCAGCACAGCC
ATATGATAGAGCAAGAACTTACATGTGGAGATTTAGAGGAGTTGATACAGGAACTCTTTCAGGAAGACAA
GTTATTGAAATGAGAGAATCAAACCTTGAAGAAATGTCAAAAAACTTTTGTATTGATACAGCATTTTTCG
ATCCAGCAACTTGTGGAATGAGAGGAGCAACAGTTCACGGACACTCACTTAGACTTGATGAAAACGGACT
TATGTTTGATGCATTACAAAGATATGTTTTTGATGAAAAAACAGGACACGTTCTTTACGTTAAAGATCAG
GTTGGAAGACCATTAGATGAACCAGTTGATTTTGGAGAACCATTATCAACTGAAAAACTTAAAGAAATTA
CAACTATTTACAGAAAAGATTCAATTGCAATGAGAGATGATGAAGAAATTGTTACAGTTGTTAAAAGAAT
TCACAGAGCAAGAACTCTTGGAGGATATATGCCAACAGAAAAAATTTTTGAAGGATTATAAGTGAAATAC
GATACAGCAAATATTGAATATATTACTTAACCTACCTCTACTTACCTTTTGAGGTGAATTTTATGGAAGC
AGAAAAGAAATTATTTCTTAAAGCATTAAAAGAAAAATTTGATGAAGATCCAAAAGAAAAATACACAAAA
TTTTACACTTACGGAGGATGGAAACAATCAAAAAGAAAAACTGAATTTGTTGAAGCAGCAAAAGATATTG
CAGATAAAAGAGGTGGAATGCCAGGATACAATCCAGATATTGGAGTTCCATTAGGACAGAGAAAAATGAT
GTCATACAAACTTTCAGGAACAGATGATTACGTTGAAGGAGATGATTTACACTTTATGAACAACGCAGCA
ATTCAACAGCTTCACGATGATATTAGAAGAACTGTTATTGTTGGAATGGATACAGGACACATGGTTCTTG
AAAAACGATTAGGAGTTGAAGTTACACCAGAAACTATTAACGAATACATGGAAACTATTAATCACGCATT
ACCTGGAGGAGCAGTTGTTCAAGAACACATGGTTGAAGTTGATCCAGCATTAGCATGGGATTCATACGCA
AAAATTTTTACAGGAGATGATGAACTTGCAGATGAATTAGATAAAAGAGTTTTAGTTGATATTAACAAAT
TATTTCCAGAAGAACAAGCAGAAGAACTTAAAGCAGCAATTGGAAAGAAAACATACCAGATTTCAAGAGT
TCCAACATTAGTTGGAAGAGTTTGTGATGGAGGAACTATTGCAAGATGGTCAGCAATGCAGATTGGAATG
TCATTTATTACAGCATACAAACTTTGTGCAGGAGAAGCAGCAATTGCAGATTTTTCATACGCAGCAAAAC
ACGCAGATGTTATTGGAATGGGAACTGCATTACCAGCAAGAAGATCAAGAGGAGCAAATGAACCTGGAGG
AATTCCATTTGGAATTCTTTGTGATGTTGTTCAAACAACTAGAATTTCAGATGATCCAGTTGAACAGTCA
TTAGAAGTTGTTGCAACAGGAGCAATGTTATATGATCAAATTTGGTTAGGAGCATACATGTCTGGAGGAG
TTGGATTTACACAGTATGCAACTGCAGCATACACAGATGATATTCTTGATGATTTTTGTTACTACGGACT
TGATTACGTTGAAAAGAAATTTGGAAGATGTGGAACAAAAGCAACTATGGATGTAGTTGAAGATATTGCA
ACAGAAGTTACTCTTTACTCACTTGAACAATACGATGAATACCCAACTTTATTAGAAGATCACTTTGGAG
GATCACAGAGAGCAGCAGTTGCAGCAGCAGCAGCAGGAGTTTCAGTTTGTATGGCAACAGGAAATTCAAA
TGCAGGAGTTAACGGATGGTACCTTTCACAAATTATGCACAAAGAATACCACTCAAGACTTGGATTTTAC
GGATACGATTTACAAGATCAGTGTGGAGCATCAAACTCACTTTCAATTAGAAACGATGAATCATCACCAT
TAGAACTTAGAGGACCAAACTACCCAAATTACGCAATGAATGTTGGACACCAAGGAGAATACGCAGGAAT
TACTCAGGCAGCACACTCAGCAAGAGGAGATGCATTTGCAATGAATCCATTAATTAAAGTTGCATTTGCA
GATCCATCACTTATTTTTGATTTTGCAAGACCAAGAAAATGTTGTGCAAGAGGAGCATTAAGAGAATTTG
AAGTTGCAGGAGAAAGAGATCCAATTTTACCAGCAAAATAAACTAGTAGCGGCCGCTGCAGGATATAGCA
AAAGTGGGACTTAAGTTCCCACTTTTGCTATTTTATAAAAAACGCCCTATTCGTAATATACTATTCAAAA
CTAAATATTCATTGAAATATTTGGGTAATAATTAATATTAATCTAATATTTAGATATTGAGATATAATAA
TAACATTTTTTTAAAAAATCATCTATTTTCATCTTAATTTTATATATTAAAGCCCATTTTTTGAGTATTC
AAATTCAAATTATTGTGTTATTAACATCTTATATATAAACTTTTCTATTTAATGTTAATGAAAAAGTGAA
TATATATACATAGAGTAATGTTATGATGTATATATCAAAAAAAACTAGAGGAGACGACCTTCCATGACAG
AATATAAACCAACAGTTAGATTAGCAACAAGAGATGACGTACCTAGGGCAGTAAGAACTCTTGCAGCAGC
TTTTGCAGATTATCCAGCAACAAGACACACAGTTGATCCAGATAGACACATTGAAAGAGTTACAGAATTA
CAAGAATTATTTTTAACAAGAGTTGGTCTTGATATAGGTAAAGTATGGGTTGCAGATGATGGAGCAGCAG
TTGCAGTTTGGACAACACCAGAATCAGTTGAAGCTGGTGCTGTTTTTGCAGAAATTGGACCAAGAATGGC
TGAATTATCAGGATCAAGATTAGCAGCTCAGCAACAGATGGAAGGATTACTTGCACCACACAGACCAAAA
GAACCAGCATGGTTTTTAGCAACAGTTGGAGTTTCACCAGATCACCAGGGAAAAGGTTTAGGTTCTGCTG
TTGTACTTCCTGGTGTTGAAGCAGCTGAAAGAGCAGGAGTTCCAGCATTTTTAGAAACATCAGCACCAAG
AAATCTTCCATTTTATGAAAGACTTGGATTTACAGTTACAGCAGATGTTGAAGTTCCAGAAGGACCAAGA
ACATGGTGTATGACAAGAAAACCAGGAGCATAACCATGGCTCCGACCGAAGCCACCCGGGGCGGCCCCGC
CGACCCCGCACCCGCCCCCGAGGCCCACCGCGGGGGACACACCGAACACGCCGACCCTGCTGAACACGCG
GCGCAGTTCGGTGCCCAGGAGCGGATCGGGAATTAATTCGAAGCTGCTGGTGAAAGAGACCCTATCTTAC
CTGCTAAAATCTAAGTTAATTACTAATTTATTATTAATTTATTATTAGATTGGGTAAAATAGTAAAAGAA
AACTAAAGGAAACCTAATATGGTTTCCTTTTTTTATATATTTTTAATTCACTGGGGGGATTTAAAACTTC
ATTTTTAATTTAAAAGGATCTAGGTGAAGATCCTTGGTGCACTCTCAGTACAATCTGCTCTGATGCCGCA
TAGTTAAGCCAGCCCCGACACCCGCCAACACCCGCTGACGCGCCCTGACGGGCTTGTCTGCTCCCGGCAT
CCGCTTACAGACAAGCTGTGACCGTCTCCGGGAGCTGCATGTGTCAGAGGTTTTCACCGTCATCACCGAA
ACGCGCGAGACGAAAGGGCCTCGTGATACGCCTATTTTTATAGGTTAATGTCATGATAATAATGGTTTCT
TAGACGTCAGGTGGCACTTTTCGGGGAAATGTGCGCGGAACCCCTATTTGTTTATTTTTCTAAATACATT
CAAATATGTATCCGCTCATGAGACAATAACCCTGATAAATGCTTCAATAATATTGAAAAAGGAAGAGTAT
GAGTATTCAACATTTCCGTGTCGCCCTTATTCCCTTTTTTGCGGCATTTTGCCTTCCTGTTTTTGCTCAC
CCAGAAACGCTGGTGAAAGTAAAAGATGCTGAAGATCAGTTGGGTGCACGAGTGGGTTACATCGAACTGG
ATCTCAACAGCGGTAAGATCCTTGAGAGTTTTCGCCCCGAAGAACGTTTTCCAATGATGAGCACTTTTAA
AGTTCTGCTATGTGGCGCGGTATTATCCCGTATTGACGCCGGGCAAGAGCAACTCGGTCGCCGCATACAC
TATTCTCAGAATGACTTGGTTGAGTACTCACCAGTCACAGAAAAGCATCTTACGGATGGCATGACAGTAA
GAGAATTATGCAGTGCTGCCATAACCATGAGTGATAACACTGCGGCCAACTTACTTCTGACAACGATCGG
AGGACCGAAGGAGCTAACCGCTTTTTTGCACAACATGGGGGATCATGTAACTCGCCTTGATCGTTGGGAA
CCGGAGCTGAATGAAGCCATACCAAACGACGAGCGTGACACCACGATGCCTGTAGCAATGGCAACAACGT
TGCGCAAACTATTAACTGGCGAACTACTTACTCTAGCTTCCCGGCAACAATTAATAGACTGGATGGAGGC
GGATAAAGTTGCAGGACCACTTCTGCGCTCGGCCCTTCCGGCTGGCTGGTTTATTGCTGATAAATCTGGA
GCCGGTGAGCGTGGGTCTCGCGGTATCATTGCAGCACTGGGGCCAGATGGTAAGCCCTCCCGTATCGTAG
TTATCTACACGACGGGGAGTCAGGCAACTATGGATGAACGAAATAGACAGATCGCTGAGATAGGTGCCTC
ACTGATTAAGCATTGGTAACTGTCAGACCAAGTTTACTCATATATACTTTAGATTGATTTAAAACTTCAT
TTTTAATTTAAAAGGATCTAGGTGAAGATCCTTTTTGATAATCTCATGACCAAAATCCCTTAACGTGAGT
TTTCGTTCCACTGAGCGTCAGACCCCGTAGAAAAGATCAAAGGATCTTCTTGAGATCCTTTTTTTCTGCG
CGTAATCTGCTGCTTGCAAACAAAAAAACCACCGCTACCAGCGGTGGTTTGTTTGCCGGATCAAGAGCTA
CCAACTCTTTTTCCGAAGGTAACTGGCTTCAGCAGAGCGCAGATACCAAATACTGTTCTTCTAGTGTAGC
CGTAGTTAGGCCACCACTTCAAGAACTCTGTAGCACCGCCTACATACCTCGCTCTGCTAATCCTGTTACC
AGTGGCTGCTGCCAGTGGCGATAAGTCGTGTCTTACCGGGTTGGACTCAAGACGATAGTTACCGGATAAG
GCGCAGCGGTCGGGCTGAACGGGGGGTTCGTGCACACAGCCCAGCTTGGAGCGAACGACCTACACCGAAC
TGAGATACCTACAGCGTGAGCTATGAGAAAGCGCCACGCTTCCCGAAGGGAGAAAGGCGGACAGGTATCC
GGTAAGCGGCAGGGTCGGAACAGGAGAGCGCACGAGGGAGCTTCCAGGGGGAAACGCCTGGTATCTTTAT
AGTCCTGTCGGGTTTCGCCACCTCTGACTTGAGCGTCGATTTTTGTGATGCTCGTCAGGGGGGCGGAGCC
TATGGAAAAACGCCAGCAACGCGGCCTTTTTACGGTTCCTGGCCTTTTGCTGGCCTTTTGCTCACATGGT
ACCCATTATTTAGTTTTTTTTTATCACCACAACGTATAAACCCCCTTTCAGAAGAAAACAGAGAATGAAA
ACAGATTTTAATTTATATATCGTATCTATAATTTAGTTTTTTTTTATTGCAGTTTTAGAAGTGCGTTTGT
CCTGGAGCGAAATACACGATATCGTGTAGTCTCCTTCAGATGAAAATAATATTTTTAATTTTCAGAAATA
TTACTGGAAAAATACCTGAAAAATATTTGAAAAAAAAACATACACCCAGCGGGGAAAAATCGAACATTTT
GAAAAAGTCTATTTATAGGGTTTAAACAGGGCCAAGACCTGCGGGATATACCCCAAAAATGTTCGATAAA
AAAATCGAACATTTTTCGAACATTTTTTATAATGTTCGATGTGTGCGAGTATGTTCGATAAAAAAATCGA
ACATTTTGAAAGACAATTTGAAGAGATATAAAAAAAATAATCTATTATAATATAGATATATAATATGTTC
GATATGTTCGATATTTTTTTATATATTATATTATATTTAACCTTGTATTGATTATTGAATAATATTTATT
ATTACTTTTTTTGATTTCTTGTAAAAAATCGAACATATTTTACATATTGTAAAAAATAAAAAAGATTTAA
AAAAAGTGTCCGAAAAAGTTAAACAAACATTATTATTAAAATGTTAGTTTAATATGTATCTTGATATGCT
CTTCTTTCTTTCATGCTTAAACTTGTATAACTGTATGCTTTTTTCATTTCCTTTATTTTGTCCTTTCCTT
TCTTTGTTAT
Features (pLannotate 1.2.2; 13 found; start..end, strand, type, name):
    194..1522    +  CDS            mrtB: MCRY_METTH - Experimental evidence at protein level: Swiss-Prot protein existence level 1. Component of the methyl-coenzyme M reductase (MCR) I that catalyzes the reductive cleavage of methyl-coenzyme M (CoM-S-CH3 or 2- (methylthio)ethanesulfonate) using coenzyme B (CoB or 7- mercaptoheptanoylthreonine phosphate) as reductant which results in the production of methane and the mixed heterodisulfide of CoB and CoM (CoM-S-S-CoB). This is the final step in methanogenesis. From Methanothermobacter thermautotrophicus (strain ATCC 29096 / DSM 1053 / JCM 10044 / NBRC 100330 / Delta H) (Methanobacteriu
   1585..2061    +  CDS            mcrD: MCRD_METJA - Protein inferred from homology: Swiss-Prot protein existence level 3. From Methanocaldococcus jannaschii (strain ATCC 43067 / DSM 2661 / JAL-1 / JCM 10045 / NBRC 100440) (Methanococcus jannaschii).
   2095..2118    +  CDS            2xFLAG (fragment): two tandem FLAG® epitope tags
   2219..2968    +  CDS            mrtG (fragment): MCRZ_METTM - Experimental evidence at protein level: Swiss-Prot protein existence level 1. Component of the methyl-coenzyme M reductase (MCR) I that catalyzes the reductive cleavage of methyl-coenzyme M (CoM-S-CH3 or 2- (methylthio)ethanesulfonate) using coenzyme B (CoB or 7- mercaptoheptanoylthreonine phosphate) as reductant which results in the production of methane and the mixed heterodisulfide of CoB and CoM (CoM-S-S-CoB). This is the final step in methanogenesis. From Methanothermobacter marburgensis (strain ATCC BAA-927 / DSM 2133 / JCM 14651 / NBRC 100331 / OCM 82 / Marburg) (Methanobac
   3073..4725    +  CDS            mcrA: MCRA_METJA - Experimental evidence at protein level: Swiss-Prot protein existence level 1. Component of the methyl-coenzyme M reductase (MCR) I that catalyzes the reductive cleavage of methyl-coenzyme M (CoM-S-CH3 or 2- (methylthio)ethanesulfonate) using coenzyme B (CoB or 7- mercaptoheptanoylthreonine phosphate) as reductant which results in the production of methane and the mixed heterodisulfide of CoB and CoM (CoM-S-S-CoB). This is the final step in methanogenesis. From Methanocaldococcus jannaschii (strain ATCC 43067 / DSM 2661 / JAL-1 / JCM 10045 / NBRC 100440) (Methanococcus jannaschii).
   4732..4751    +  misc_feature   BioBrick suffix: universal suffix for all parts
   5104..5700    +  CDS            pac: PUAC_STRAD - Protein predicted: Swiss-Prot protein existence level 4. Detoxification of puromycin. From Streptomyces alboniger.
   5706..5837    +  CDS            dmpM (fragment): DMPM_STRAD - Protein inferred from homology: Swiss-Prot protein existence level 3. From Streptomyces alboniger.
   6055..6102    -  misc_feature   bom (fragment): basis of mobility region from pBR322
   6204..6239    -  CDS            rop (fragment): Rop protein, which maintains plasmids at low copy number; rop
   6334..6438    +  promoter       AmpR promoter: bla
   6439..7299    +  CDS            AmpR: β-lactamase; bla; confers resistance to ampicillin, carbenicillin, and related antibiotics
   7470..8058    +  rep_origin     ori: high-copy-number ColE1/pMB1/pBR322/pUC origin of replication
