[The description below was written by a language model from this plasmid's Addgene catalogue record and pLannotate feature annotations shown in this document.]
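Description:
Ppst93-MCRaeo-NG mcrBDGA is an 8.9 kb shuttle-type expression plasmid built on the pMEV5 backbone for heterologous production of a methyl-coenzyme M reductase (MCR) in the methanogenic archaeon Methanococcus maripaludis. For cloning and propagation in E. coli it carries a ColE1/pMB1-type origin and the β-lactamase gene with its own promoter, giving ampicillin resistance; short remnants of the pBR322 bom and rop regions are also detected. Selection in the methanogen relies on the Streptomyces alboniger pac gene (puromycin N-acetyltransferase), which is followed by a small fragment of the neighbouring dmpM gene. The feature table does not annotate any archaeal replication or integration element, so the record does not show how the plasmid is maintained in M. maripaludis.

The roughly 4.6 kb insert is the MCR operon of Methanococcus aeolicus, arranged as mcrB, mcrD, mcrG and mcrA on one strand. The automated annotation identifies these reading frames by homology to Methanothermobacter and Methanocaldococcus proteins, while the catalogue assigns them to M. aeolicus. McrA, McrB and McrG are the α, β and γ subunits of the enzyme that reduces methyl-coenzyme M with coenzyme B to release methane, the final step of methanogenesis; McrD is an accessory protein encoded within the operon. A FLAG epitope fragment lies just upstream of mcrG, consistent with the "NG" in the name denoting an N-terminal Flag-Strep2 tag on the γ subunit for affinity purification of the assembled complex. The promoter is not annotated; the name suggests a "Ppst93" element, but the record does not describe it. A BioBrick suffix follows mcrA. The plasmid is intended for expressing and recovering tagged recombinant MCR in a methanogen host.
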