Addgene plasmid #192767: Ppst93-MCRaeo-NG mcrBDGA
Purpose: Expresses NG-tagged MCRaeoBDGA in Methanococcus maripaludis
Depositing lab: William B. Whitman. Depositing organization: University of Georgia. Publication: Expression of divergent methyl/alkyl coenzyme M reductases from uncultured archaea. Shao N, Fan Y, Chou CW, Yavari S, Williams RV, Amster IJ, Brown SM, Drake IJ, Duin EC, Whitman WB, Liu Y. Commun Biol. 2022 Oct 20;5(1):1113. doi: 10.1038/s42003-022-04057-6. PubMed 36266535.
Backbone
  Vector backbone: pMEV5
  Backbone size w/o insert (bp): 4300
  Total vector size (bp): 8900
  Vector type: Synthetic Biology ; Heterologous expression in Methanococcus maripaludis
  Selectable markers: Puromycin
Growth in bacteria
  Bacterial resistance: Ampicillin, 100 μg/mL
  Growth temperature: 37°C
  Growth strain: DH5alpha
  Copy number: Unknown
Gene/Insert
  Gene/Insert name: Methyl coenzyme M reductase (alt name: MCR)
  Species: Methanococcus aeolicus
  Insert size (bp): 4600
  Tag / fusion protein: Flag-Strep2
Terms and licenses: Academic/Nonprofit Terms; Industry Terms
How to cite: Ppst93-MCRaeo-NG mcrBDGA was a gift from William B. Whitman (Addgene plasmid # 192767 ; http://n2t.net/addgene:192767 ; RRID:Addgene_192767)
